>Addgene plasmid #73967 | pcDNA3.1-FLAG-SBP-STAG2 (S1075X) | depositor partial sequence | sequence record 137466 | pcDNA3.1-FLAG-SBP-STAG2 (S1075X) sequence 3951 bps
ATGGACTACAAGGACGACGACGACAAGATGGACGAGAAGACCACCGGCTGGCGCGGCGGCCACGTGGTGG
AGGGCCTGGCCGGCGAGCTGGAGCAGCTGCGCGCCCGCCTGGAGCACCACCCCCAGGGCCAGCGCGAGCC
CGGCGGCATAGCAGCTCCAGAAATACCAACTGATTTTAATCTACTACAGGAGTCAGAAACACATTTTTCT
TCTGACACAGATTTTGAAGATATCGAAGGAAAAAACCAAAAGCAAGGCAAAGGCAAAACTTGTAAAAAAG
GCAAAAAGGGCCCAGCAGAAAAGGGCAAAGGTGGAAATGGAGGAGGAAAACCTCCTTCTGGTCCAAACCG
AATGAATGGTCATCACCAACAGAATGGAGTGGAAAACATGATGTTGTTTGAAGTTGTTAAAATGGGCAAG
AGTGCTATGCAGTCGGTGGTAGATGATTGGATAGAATCATACAAGCATGACCGAGATATAGCACTTCTTG
ACCTTATCAACTTTTTTATTCAGTGTTCAGGCTGTAAAGGAGTTGTCACAGCAGAAATGTTTAGACATAT
GCAGAACTCTGAGATAATTCGAAAAATGACTGAAGAGTTCGATGAGGATAGTGGAGATTATCCACTTACC
ATGGCTGGTCCTCAGTGGAAGAAGTTCAAATCCAGTTTTTGTGAGTTCATTGGCGTGTTAGTACGGCAAT
GTCAATATAGTATCATATATGATGAGTATATGATGGATACAGTCATTTCACTTCTTACAGGATTGTCTGA
CTCACAAGTCAGAGCATTTCGACATACAAGCACCCTGGCAGCTATGAAGTTGATGACAGCTTTGGTGAAT
GTGGCACTAAATCTTAGCATTAATATGGATAATACACAAAGACAATATGAAGCAGAACGGAATAAAATGA
TTGGAAAACGAGCCAATGAGAGGCTAGAACTCCTGCTACAAAAGCGGAAAGAGCTTCAGGAAAATCAAGA
TGAAATAGAAAATATGATGAATGCAATATTTAAAGGAGTGTTTGTACATAGATACCGTGATGCGATAGCT
GAAATTCGAGCTATTTGCATTGAAGAGATTGGCATTTGGATGAAGATGTATAGTGATGCCTTTCTTAATG
ACAGTTATTTAAAATATGTTGGTTGGACTATGCATGATAAGCAAGGTGAAGTAAGACTCAAATGTCTTAC
TGCTCTACAAGGGCTTTATTATAACAAAGAGCTTAATTCCAAACTGGAACTTTTTACCAGTCGGTTCAAG
GATAGAATTGTGTCTATGACCCTTGACAAAGAATATGATGTTGCAGTACAAGCAATAAAATTACTCACTC
TTGTTTTACAGAGTAGTGAAGAAGTTCTCACTGCAGAAGATTGTGAAAATGTCTATCATCTGGTTTATTC
AGCTCACCGGCCAGTAGCAGTAGCAGCTGGAGAATTTCTCTACAAAAAGCTCTTCAGTCGTAGAGATCCA
GAGGAGGATGGAATGATGAAAAGAAGAGGAAGACAAGGTCCAAATGCCAACCTTGTTAAGACATTGGTTT
TTTTCTTTCTAGAAAGTGAGTTACATGAGCATGCAGCATACCTTGTGGATAGCATGTGGGACTGTGCTAC
TGAGCTGCTGAAAGACTGGGAATGTATGAATAGCTTGTTACTGGAAGAGCCACTTAGTGGAGAGGAAGCA
CTAACAGATAGGCAAGAGAGTGCTCTGATTGAAATAATGCTTTGTACCATTAGACAAGCGGCTGAATGTC
ATCCTCCCGTGGGAAGAGGGACAGGAAAAAGGGTGCTTACAGCAAAGGAGAAGAAGACACAGTTGGATGA
TAGGACAAAAATCACTGAGCTTTTTGCCGTGGCCCTTCCTCAGTTATTAGCAAAATACTCTGTAGATGCA
GAAAAGGTGACTAACTTGTTGCAGTTGCCTCAGTACTTTGATTTGGAAATATATACCACTGGACGATTAG
AAAAGCATTTGGATGCCTTATTGCGACAGATCCGGAATATTGTAGAGAAGCACACAGATACAGATGTTTT
GGAAGCATGTTCTAAAACTTACCATGCACTCTGTAATGAAGAGTTCACAATCTTCAACAGAGTAGATATT
TCAAGAAGTCAACTGATAGATGAATTGGCAGATAAATTTAACCGGCTTCTTGAAGATTTTCTGCAAGAGG
GTGAAGAACCTGATGAAGATGATGCATATCAGGTATTGTCAACATTGAAGAGGATCACTGCTTTTCATAA
TGCCCATGACCTTTCAAAGTGGGATTTATTTGCTTGTAATTACAAACTCTTGAAAACTGGAATCGAAAAT
GGAGACATGCCTGAGCAGATTGTTATTCACGCACTGCAGTGTACTCACTATGTAATCCTTTGGCAACTTG
CTAAGATAACTGAAAGCAGCTCTACAAAGGAGGACTTGCTGCGTTTAAAGAAACAAATGAGAGTATTTTG
TCAGATATGTCAACATTACCTGACCAACGTGAATACTACTGTTAAGGAACAGGCCTTCACTATTCTGTGT
GATATTTTGATGATCTTCAGCCATCAGATTATGTCAGGAGGGCGTGACATGTTAGAGCCATTAGTGTATA
CCCCTGATTCTTCATTGCAGTCTGAGTTGCTCAGCTTTATTTTGGATCATGTCTTCATTGAACAGGATGA
TGATAATAATAGTGCAGATGGTCAGCAAGAGGATGAAGCCAGTAAAATTGAAGCTCTGCACAAGAGAAGA
AATTTACTTGCAGCATTTTGTAAGCTAATTGTATATACTGTGGTGGAGATGAATACAGCTGCAGATATCT
TCAAACAGTATATGAAGTATTATAATGACTATGGAGATATCATCAAAGAAACAATGAGTAAAACAAGGCA
GATAGACAAAATTCAGTGTGCTAAGACCCTTATTCTCAGTCTGCAACAGCTTTTTAATGAAATGATACAA
GAAAATGGCTATAATTTTGATAGATCATCCTCTACATTTAGTGGCATAAAAGAACTTGCTCGACGTTTTG
CTTTAACTTTTGGACTTGATCAGTTGAAAACAAGAGAAGCCATTGCCATGCTACACAAAGATGGCATAGA
ATTTGCTTTTAAAGAGCCTAATCCGCAAGGGGAGAGCCATCCACCTTTAAATTTGGCATTTCTTGATATT
CTGAGTGAATTTTCTTCTAAACTACTTCGACAAGACAAAAGAACAGTGTATGTTTACTTGGAAAAGTTCA
TGACCTTTCAGATGTCACTCCGAAGAGAGGATGTGTGGCTTCCACTGATGTCTTACCGAAATTCTTTGCT
AGCTGGTGGTGATGATGACACCATGTCAGTCATTAGTGGAATCAGCAGCCGGGGGTCAACAGTACGGAGT
AAAAAATGAAAACCATCTACAGGAAAACGGAAAGTGGTTGAGGGCATGCAGCTTTCACTCACTGAAGAAA
GTAGTAGTAGTGACAGTATGTGGTTAAGCAGAGAACAAACACTGCACACCCCTGTTATGATGCAGACACC
ACAACTCACCTCCACTATTATGAGAGAGCCCAAAAGATTACGGCCTGAGGATAGCTTCATGAGTGTTTAT
CCAATGCAGACTGAACATCATCAAACACCTCTTGATTATAACACGCAGGTAACATGGATGTTAGCTCAAA
GACAACAAGAGGAAGCAAGGCAACAGCAGGAGAGAGCAGCAATGAGCTATGTTAAACTGCGAACTAATCT
TCAGCATGCCATTCGGCGTGGCACAAGCCTAATGGAAGATGATGAAGAGCCAATTGTGGAAGATGTTATG
ATGTCCTCAGAAGGGAGGATTGAGGATCTTAATGAGGGAATGGATTTTGACACCATGGATATAGATTTGC
CACCATCAAAGAACAGACGAGAGAGAACAGAACTGAAGCCTGATTTCTTTGATCCAGCTTCAATTATGGA
TGAATCAGTTCTTGGAGTGTCAATGTTTTAA
