>Addgene plasmid #73967 | pcDNA3.1-FLAG-SBP-STAG2 (S1075X) | addgene partial sequence | sequence record 139420 | T7 5'-TAATACGACTCACTATAGGG-3'
CCGAGCTCGGATCCACCGGTACCATGGACTACAAGGACGACGACGACAAGATGGACGAGAAGACCACCGG
CTGGCGCGGCGGCCACGTGGTGGAGGGCCTGGCCGGCGAGCTGGAGCAGCTGCGCGCCCGCCTGGAGCAC
CACCCCCAGGGCCAGCGCGAGCCCGGCGGCATAGCAGCTCCAGAAATACCAACTGATTTTAATCTACTAC
AGGAGTCAGAAACACATTTTTCTTCTGACACAGATTTTGAAGATATCGAAGGAAAAAACCAAAAGCAAGG
CAAAGGCAAAACTTGTAAAAAAGGCAAAAAGGGCCCAGCAGAAAAGGGCAAAGGTGGAAATGGAGGAGGA
AAACCTCCTTCTGGTCCAAACCGAATGAATGGTCATCACCAACAGAATGGAGTGGAAAACATGATGTTGT
TTGAAGTTGTTAAAATGGGCAAGAGTGCTATGCAGTCGGTGGTAGATGATTGGATAGAATCATACAAGCA
TGACCGAGATATAGCACTTCTTGACCTTATCAACTTTTTTATTCAGTGTTCAGGCTGTAAAGGAGTTGTC
ACAGCAGAAATGTTTAGACATATGCAGAACTCTGAGATAATTCGAAAAATGACTGAAGAGTTCGATGAGG
ATAGTGGAGATTATCCACTTACCATGGCTGGTCCTCAGTGGAAGAAGTTCAAATCCAGTTTTTGTGAGTT
CATTGGCGTGTTAGTACGGCAATGTCAATATAGTATCATATATGATGAGTATATGATGGATACAGTCATT
