>Addgene plasmid #73967 | pcDNA3.1-FLAG-SBP-STAG2 (S1075X) | addgene partial sequence | sequence record 139470 | hSTAG2-F2 5'-GGATGCCTTATTGCGACAGA-3'
GCATGTTCTAAAACTTACCATGCACTCTGTAATGAAGAGTTCACAATCTTCAACAGAGTAGATATTTCAA
GAAGTCAACTGATAGATGAATTGGCAGATAAATTTAACCGGCTTCTTGAAGATTTTCTGCAAGAGGGTGA
AGAACCTGATGAAGATGATGCATATCAGGTATTGTCAACATTGAAGAGGATCACTGCTTTTCATAATGCC
CATGACCTTTCAAAGTGGGATTTATTTGCTTGTAATTACAAACTCTTGAAAACTGGAATCGAAAATGGAG
ACATGCCTGAGCAGATTGTTATTCACGCACTGCAGTGTACTCACTATGTAATCCTTTGGCAACTTGCTAA
GATAACTGAAAGCAGCTCTACAAAGGAGGACTTGCTGCGTTTAAAGAAACAAATGAGAGTATTTTGTCAG
ATATGTCAACATTACCTGACCAACGTGAATACTACTGTTAAGGAACAGGCCTTCACTATTCTGTGTGATA
TTTTGATGATCTTCAGCCATCAGATTATGTCAGGAGGGCGTGACATGTTAGAGCCATTAGTGTATACCCC
TGATTCTTCATTGCAGTCTGAGTTGCTCAGCTTTATTTTGGATCATGTCTTCATTGAACAGGATGATGAT
AATAATAGTGCAGATGGTCAGCAAGAGGATGAAGCCAGTAAAATTGAAGCTCTGCACAAGAGAAGAAATT
TACTTGCAGCATTTTGTAAGCTAATTGTATATACTGTGGTGGAGATGAATACAGCTGCAGATATCTTCAA
ACAGTATATGAAGTATTATAATGACTATGGAGATATCATCAAAGAA
