>Addgene plasmid #73967 | pcDNA3.1-FLAG-SBP-STAG2 (S1075X) | addgene partial sequence | sequence record 140054 | BGH-rev 5'-TAGAAGGCACAGTCGAGG-3'
TTCTTAAAACATTGACACTCCAAGAACTGATTCATCCATAATTGAAGCTGGATCAAAGAAATCAGGCTTC
AGTTCTGTTCTCTCTCGTCTGTTCTTTGATGGTGGCAAATCTATATCCATGGTGTCAAAATCCATTCCCT
CATTAAGATCCTCAATCCTCCCTTCTGAGGACATCATAACATCTTCCACAATTGGCTCTTCATCATCTTC
CATTAGGCTTGTGCCACGCCGAATGGCATGCTGAAGATTAGTTCGCAGTTTAACATAGCTCATTGCTGCT
CTCTCCTGCTGTTGCCTTGCTTCCTCTTGTTGTCTTTGAGCTAACATCCATGTTACCTGCGTGTTATAAT
CAAGAGGTGTTTGATGATGTTCAGTCTGCATTGGATAAACACTCATGAAGCTATCCTCAGGCCGTAATCT
TTTGGGCTCTCTCATAATAGTGGAGGTGAGTTGTGGTGTCTGCATCATAACAGGGGTGTGCAGTGTTTGT
TCTCTGCTTAACCACATACTGTCACTACTACTACTTTCTTCAGTGAGTGAAAGCTGCATGCCCTCAACCA
CTTTCCGTTTTCCTGTAGATGGTTTTCATTTTTTACTCCGTACTGTTGACCCCCGGCTGCTGATTCCACT
AATGACTGACATGGTGTCATCATCACCACCAGCTAGCAAAGAATTTCGGTAAGACATCAGTGGAAGCCAC
ACATCCTCTCTTCGGAGTGACATCTGAAAGGTCATGAACTTTTCCAAGTAAACATACACTGTTCTTTTGT
CTTGTCGAAGTAGTTTAGAAGAAAATTCACTCAGAATATCAAGAAATGCCAAATTTAAAGGTGGATGGCT
CTCCC
