[The description below was written by a language model from this plasmid's Addgene catalogue record.]
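Description:
pcDNA3.1-FLAG-SBP-STAG2 (S1075X) is a mammalian expression plasmid built on the Invitrogen pcDNA3.1 backbone, with a recorded total size of about 9.4 kb (a 5.4 kb backbone plus a roughly 3.95 kb insert). It is maintained as a high-copy plasmid in E. coli under ampicillin selection, and it carries a neomycin resistance marker so that transfected mammalian cells can be selected with G418, allowing either transient expression or the derivation of stable lines. The record does not list the promoter or other regulatory elements. pcDNA3.1 vectors conventionally drive the insert from the CMV immediate-early promoter, with a T7 promoter just upstream of the cloning site, which is consistent with the T7 sequencing primer listed here.

The insert is human STAG2 cDNA, encoding the SA2/SCC3B subunit of the cohesin complex, cloned between BamHI and NotI sites that both remain intact. It carries the nonsense mutation S1075X, which introduces a premature stop at codon 1075 and should therefore yield a C-terminally truncated protein. An N-terminal FLAG-SBP tandem tag is fused to the coding sequence. The FLAG epitope supports antibody-based detection and immunoprecipitation, the streptavidin-binding peptide permits capture on streptavidin resin, and together they enable two-step affinity purification of STAG2 and its associated proteins. Because the tag sits at the N terminus, it is retained on the truncated product.

The associated publication concerns tumor-derived STAG2 mutations in human cells and their effects on cohesion, anaphase and chromosome segregation. This suggests the construct is used to express and characterise this particular mutant, for example alongside wild-type STAG2 or other variants.
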