Addgene plasmid #73967: pcDNA3.1-FLAG-SBP-STAG2 (S1075X)
Purpose: STAG2 cDNA (CCDS43990) S1075X
Depositing lab: Todd Waldman. Depositing organization: Georgetown University. Publication: Intact Cohesion, Anaphase, and Chromosome Segregation in Human Cells Harboring Tumor-Derived Mutations in STAG2. Kim JS, He X, Orr B, Wutz G, Hill V, Peters JM, Compton DA, Waldman T. PLoS Genet. 2016 Feb 12;12(2):e1005865. doi: 10.1371/journal.pgen.1005865. eCollection 2016 Feb. PGENETICS-D-15-02663 PubMed 26871722.
Backbone
  Vector backbone: pcDNA3.1
  Backbone manufacturer: Invitrogen
  Backbone size w/o insert (bp): 5428
  Total vector size (bp): 9379
  Vector type: Mammalian Expression
  Selectable markers: Neomycin (select with G418)
Growth in bacteria
  Bacterial resistance: Ampicillin, 100 μg/mL
  Growth temperature: 37°C
  Growth strain: DH5alpha
  Copy number: High Copy
Gene/Insert
  Gene/Insert name: STAG2
  Species: H. sapiens (human)
  Insert size (bp): 3951
  Mutation: S1075X
  GenBank ID: NM_001042749
  Entrez Gene: STAG2 (a.k.a. SA-2, SA2, SCC3B, bA517O1.1)
  Tag / fusion protein: FLAG-SBP (N terminal on insert)
  Cloning method: Restriction Enzyme; 5′ cloning site BamH I (not destroyed); 3′ cloning site Not I (not destroyed)
  Sequencing primers: 5′ T7
Terms and licenses: Academic/Nonprofit Terms; Industry Terms: Not Available to Industry
How to cite: pcDNA3.1-FLAG-SBP-STAG2 (S1075X) was a gift from Todd Waldman (Addgene plasmid # 73967 ; http://n2t.net/addgene:73967 ; RRID:Addgene_73967)
